>Addgene plasmid #121955 | pUC19-U6-AksgRNA | depositor full sequence | sequence record 232181 | pUC19-U6-AksgRNA sequence 3058 bps
TCGCGCGTTTCGGTGATGACGGTGAAAACCTCTGACACATGCAGCTCCCGGAGACGGTCACAGCTTGTCT
GTAAGCGGATGCCGGGAGCAGACAAGCCCGTCAGGGCGCGTCAGCGGGTGTTGGCGGGTGTCGGGGCTGG
CTTAACTATGCGGCATCAGAGCAGATTGTACTGAGAGTGCACCATATGCGGTGTGAAATACCGCACAGAT
GCGTAAGGAGAAAATACCGCATCAGGCGCCATTCGCCATTCAGGCTGCGCAACTGTTGGGAAGGGCGATC
GGTGCGGGCCTCTTCGCTATTACGCCAGCTGGCGAAAGGGGGATGTGCTGCAAGGCGATTAAGTTGGGTA
ACGCCAGGGTTTTCCCAGTCACGACGTTGTAAAACGACGGCCAGTGAATTCGAGGGCCTATTTCCCATGA
TTCCTTCATATTTGCATATACGATACAAGGCTGTTAGAGAGATAATTGGAATTAATTTGACTGTAAACAC
AAAGATATTAGTACAAAATACGTGACGTAGAAAGTAATAATTTCTTGGGTAGTTTGCAGTTTTAAAATTA
TGTTTTAAAATGGACTATCATATGCTTACCGTAACTTGAAAGTATTTCGATTTCTTGGCTTTATATATCT
TGTGGAAAGGACGAAACACCGGTCGTCTATAGGACGGCGAGGACAACGGGAAGTGCCAATGTGCTCTTTC
CAAGAGCAAACACCCCGTTGGCTTCAAGATGACCGCTCGCTCAGCGATCTGACAACGGATCGCTGAGCGA
GCGGTCTGAGAAGTGGCACAGAGACCGAGAGAGGGTCTCATTTTTTTTAAGCTTGGCGTAATCATGGTCA
TAGCTGTTTCCTGTGTGAAATTGTTATCCGCTCACAATTCCACACAACATACGAGCCGGAAGCATAAAGT
GTAAAGCCTGGGGTGCCTAATGAGTGAGCTAACTCACATTAATTGCGTTGCGCTCACTGCCCGCTTTCCA
GTCGGGAAACCTGTCGTGCCAGCTGCATTAATGAATCGGCCAACGCGCGGGGAGAGGCGGTTTGCGTATT
GGGCGCTCTTCCGCTTCCTCGCTCACTGACTCGCTGCGCTCGGTCGTTCGGCTGCGGCGAGCGGTATCAG
CTCACTCAAAGGCGGTAATACGGTTATCCACAGAATCAGGGGATAACGCAGGAAAGAACATGTGAGCAAA
AGGCCAGCAAAAGGCCAGGAACCGTAAAAAGGCCGCGTTGCTGGCGTTTTTCCATAGGCTCCGCCCCCCT
GACGAGCATCACAAAAATCGACGCTCAAGTCAGAGGTGGCGAAACCCGACAGGACTATAAAGATACCAGG
CGTTTCCCCCTGGAAGCTCCCTCGTGCGCTCTCCTGTTCCGACCCTGCCGCTTACCGGATACCTGTCCGC
CTTTCTCCCTTCGGGAAGCGTGGCGCTTTCTCATAGCTCACGCTGTAGGTATCTCAGTTCGGTGTAGGTC
GTTCGCTCCAAGCTGGGCTGTGTGCACGAACCCCCCGTTCAGCCCGACCGCTGCGCCTTATCCGGTAACT
ATCGTCTTGAGTCCAACCCGGTAAGACACGACTTATCGCCACTGGCAGCAGCCACTGGTAACAGGATTAG
CAGAGCGAGGTATGTAGGCGGTGCTACAGAGTTCTTGAAGTGGTGGCCTAACTACGGCTACACTAGAAGA
ACAGTATTTGGTATCTGCGCTCTGCTGAAGCCAGTTACCTTCGGAAAAAGAGTTGGTAGCTCTTGATCCG
GCAAACAAACCACCGCTGGTAGCGGTGGTTTTTTTGTTTGCAAGCAGCAGATTACGCGCAGAAAAAAAGG
ATCTCAAGAAGATCCTTTGATCTTTTCTACGGGGTCTGACGCTCAGTGGAACGAAAACTCACGTTAAGGG
ATTTTGGTCATGAGATTATCAAAAAGGATCTTCACCTAGATCCTTTTAAATTAAAAATGAAGTTTTAAAT
CAATCTAAAGTATATATGAGTAAACTTGGTCTGACAGTTACCAATGCTTAATCAGTGAGGCACCTATCTC
AGCGATCTGTCTATTTCGTTCATCCATAGTTGCCTGACTCCCCGTCGTGTAGATAACTACGATACGGGAG
GGCTTACCATCTGGCCCCAGTGCTGCAATGATACCGCGTGAGCCACGCTCACCGGCTCCAGATTTATCAG
CAATAAACCAGCCAGCCGGAAGGGCCGAGCGCAGAAGTGGTCCTGCAACTTTATCCGCCTCCATCCAGTC
TATTAATTGTTGCCGGGAAGCTAGAGTAAGTAGTTCGCCAGTTAATAGTTTGCGCAACGTTGTTGCCATT
GCTACAGGCATCGTGGTGTCACGCTCGTCGTTTGGTATGGCTTCATTCAGCTCCGGTTCCCAACGATCAA
GGCGAGTTACATGATCCCCCATGTTGTGCAAAAAAGCGGTTAGCTCCTTCGGTCCTCCGATCGTTGTCAG
AAGTAAGTTGGCCGCAGTGTTATCACTCATGGTTATGGCAGCACTGCATAATTCTCTTACTGTCATGCCA
TCCGTAAGATGCTTTTCTGTGACTGGTGAGTACTCAACCAAGTCATTCTGAGAATAGTGTATGCGGCGAC
CGAGTTGCTCTTGCCCGGCGTCAATACGGGATAATACCGCGCCACATAGCAGAACTTTAAAAGTGCTCAT
CATTGGAAAACGTTCTTCGGGGCGAAAACTCTCAAGGATCTTACCGCTGTTGAGATCCAGTTCGATGTAA
CCCACTCGTGCACCCAACTGATCTTCAGCATCTTTTACTTTCACCAGCGTTTCTGGGTGAGCAAAAACAG
GAAGGCAAAATGCCGCAAAAAAGGGAATAAGGGCGACACGGAAATGTTGAATACTCATACTCTTCCTTTT
TCAATATTATTGAAGCATTTATCAGGGTTATTGTCTCATGAGCGGATACATATTTGAATGTATTTAGAAA
AATAAACAAATAGGGGTTCCGCGCACATTTCCCCGAAAAGTGCCACCTGACGTCTAAGAAACCATTATTA
TCATGACATTAACCTATAAAAATAGGCGTATCACGAGGCCCTTTCGTC
Features (pLannotate 1.2.2; 11 found; start..end, strand, type, name):
    137..236     +  misc_feature   bom (fragment): basis of mobility region from pBR322
    242..399     -  CDS            lacZα (fragment): LacZα fragment of β-galactosidase; lacZ fragment
    402..642     +  promoter       U6 promoter: RNA polymerase III promoter for human U6 snRNA
    861..877     -  protein_bind   lac operator: The lac repressor binds to the lac operator to inhibit transcription in E. coli. This inhibition can be relieved by adding lactose or isopropyl-β-D-thiogalactopyranoside (IPTG). lac repressor encoded by lacI
    885..915     -  promoter       lac promoter: promoter for the E. coli lac operon
    930..951     -  protein_bind   CAP binding site: CAP binding activates transcription in the presence of cAMP. E. coli catabolite activator protein
    964..1056    -  CDS            lacI (fragment): lac repressor; lacI; The lac repressor binds to the lac operator to inhibit transcription in E. coli. This inhibition can be relieved by adding lactose or isopropyl-β-D-thiogalactopyranoside (IPTG).
   1239..1827    -  rep_origin     ori: high-copy-number ColE1/pMB1/pBR322/pUC origin of replication
   1998..2858    -  CDS            AmpR: β-lactamase; bla; confers resistance to ampicillin, carbenicillin, and related antibiotics
   2859..2963    -  promoter       AmpR promoter: bla
   3058..35      +  CDS            rop (fragment) (across the origin): Rop protein, which maintains plasmids at low copy number; rop
