>Addgene plasmid #121955 | pUC19-U6-AksgRNA | addgene full sequence | sequence record 235332 | Addgene NGS Result
CGCCAGGGTTTTCCCAGTCACGACGTTGTAAAACGACGGCCAGTGAATTCGAGGGCCTATTTCCCATGAT
TCCTTCATATTTGCATATACGATACAAGGCTGTTAGAGAGATAATTGGAATTAATTTGACTGTAAACACA
AAGATATTAGTACAAAATACGTGACGTAGAAAGTAATAATTTCTTGGGTAGTTTGCAGTTTTAAAATTAT
GTTTTAAAATGGACTATCATATGCTTACCGTAACTTGAAAGTATTTCGATTTCTTGGCTTTATATATCTT
GTGGAAAGGACGAAACACCGGTCGTCTATAGGACGGCGAGGACAACGGGAAGTGCCAATGTGCTCTTTCC
AAGAGCAAACACCCCGTTGGCTTCAAGATGACCGCTCGCTCAGCGATCTGACAACGGATCGCTGAGCGAG
CGGTCTGAGAAGTGGCACAGAGACCGAGAGAGGGTCTCATTTTTTTTAAGCTTGGCGTAATCATGGTCAT
AGCTGTTTCCTGTGTGAAATTGTTATCCGCTCACAATTCCACACAACATACGAGCCGGAAGCATAAAGTG
TAAAGCCTGGGGTGCCTAATGAGTGAGCTAACTCACATTAATTGCGTTGCGCTCACTGCCCGCTTTCCAG
TCGGGAAACCTGTCGTGCCAGCTGCATTAATGAATCGGCCAACGCGCGGGGAGAGGCGGTTTGCGTATTG
GGCGCTCTTCCGCTTCCTCGCTCACTGACTCGCTGCGCTCGGTCGTTCGGCTGCGGCGAGCGGTATCAGC
TCACTCAAAGGCGGTAATACGGTTATCCACAGAATCAGGGGATAACGCAGGAAAGAACATGTGAGCAAAA
GGCCAGCAAAAGGCCAGGAACCGTAAAAAGGCCGCGTTGCTGGCGTTTTTCCATAGGCTCCGCCCCCCTG
ACGAGCATCACAAAAATCGACGCTCAAGTCAGAGGTGGCGAAACCCGACAGGACTATAAAGATACCAGGC
GTTTCCCCCTGGAAGCTCCCTCGTGCGCTCTCCTGTTCCGACCCTGCCGCTTACCGGATACCTGTCCGCC
TTTCTCCCTTCGGGAAGCGTGGCGCTTTCTCATAGCTCACGCTGTAGGTATCTCAGTTCGGTGTAGGTCG
TTCGCTCCAAGCTGGGCTGTGTGCACGAACCCCCCGTTCAGCCCGACCGCTGCGCCTTATCCGGTAACTA
TCGTCTTGAGTCCAACCCGGTAAGACACGACTTATCGCCACTGGCAGCAGCCACTGGTAACAGGATTAGC
AGAGCGAGGTATGTAGGCGGTGCTACAGAGTTCTTGAAGTGGTGGCCTAACTACGGCTACACTAGAAGAA
CAGTATTTGGTATCTGCGCTCTGCTGAAGCCAGTTACCTTCGGAAAAAGAGTTGGTAGCTCTTGATCCGG
CAAACAAACCACCGCTGGTAGCGGTGGTTTTTTTGTTTGCAAGCAGCAGATTACGCGCAGAAAAAAAGGA
TCTCAAGAAGATCCTTTGATCTTTTCTACGGGGTCTGACGCTCAGTGGAACGAAAACTCACGTTAAGGGA
TTTTGGTCATGAGATTATCAAAAAGGATCTTCACCTAGATCCTTTTAAATTAAAAATGAAGTTTTAAATC
AATCTAAAGTATATATGAGTAAACTTGGTCTGACAGTTACCAATGCTTAATCAGTGAGGCACCTATCTCA
GCGATCTGTCTATTTCGTTCATCCATAGTTGCCTGACTCCCCGTCGTGTAGATAACTACGATACGGGAGG
GCTTACCATCTGGCCCCAGTGCTGCAATGATACCGCGAGAGCCACGCTCACCGGCTCCAGATTTATCAGC
AATAAACCAGCCAGCCGGAAGGGCCGAGCGCAGAAGTGGTCCTGCAACTTTATCCGCCTCCATCCAGTCT
ATTAATTGTTGCCGGGAAGCTAGAGTAAGTAGTTCGCCAGTTAATAGTTTGCGCAACGTTGTTGCCATTG
CTACAGGCATCGTGGTGTCACGCTCGTCGTTTGGTATGGCTTCATTCAGCTCCGGTTCCCAACGATCAAG
GCGAGTTACATGATCCCCCATGTTGTGCAAAAAAGCGGTTAGCTCCTTCGGTCCTCCGATCGTTGTCAGA
AGTAAGTTGGCCGCAGTGTTATCACTCATGGTTATGGCAGCACTGCATAATTCTCTTACTGTCATGCCAT
CCGTAAGATGCTTTTCTGTGACTGGTGAGTACTCAACCAAGTCATTCTGAGAATAGTGTATGCGGCGACC
GAGTTGCTCTTGCCCGGCGTCAATACGGGATAATACCGCGCCACATAGCAGAACTTTAAAAGTGCTCATC
ATTGGAAAACGTTCTTCGGGGCGAAAACTCTCAAGGATCTTACCGCTGTTGAGATCCAGTTCGATGTAAC
CCACTCGTGCACCCAACTGATCTTCAGCATCTTTTACTTTCACCAGCGTTTCTGGGTGAGCAAAAACAGG
AAGGCAAAATGCCGCAAAAAAGGGAATAAGGGCGACACGGAAATGTTGAATACTCATACTCTTCCTTTTT
CAATATTATTGAAGCATTTATCAGGGTTATTGTCTCATGAGCGGATACATATTTGAATGTATTTAGAAAA
ATAAACAAATAGGGGTTCCGCGCACATTTCCCCGAAAAGTGCCACCTGACGTCTAAGAAACCATTATTAT
CATGACATTAACCTATAAAAATAGGCGTATCACGAGGCCCTTTCGTCTCGCGCGTTTCGGTGATGACGGT
GAAAACCTCTGACACATGCAGCTCCCGGAGACGGTCACAGCTTGTCTGTAAGCGGATGCCGGGAGCAGAC
AAGCCCGTCAGGGCGCGTCAGCGGGTGTTGGCGGGTGTCGGGGCTGGCTTAACTATGCGGCATCAGAGCA
GATTGTACTGAGAGTGCACCATATGCGGTGTGAAATACCGCACAGATGCGTAAGGAGAAAATACCGCATC
AGGCGCCATTCGCCATTCAGGCTGCGCAACTGTTGGGAAGGGCGATCGGTGCGGGCCTCTTCGCTATTAC
GCCAGCTGGCGAAAGGGGGATGTGCTGCAAGGCGATTAAGTTGGGTAA
Features (pLannotate 1.2.2; 11 found; start..end, strand, type, name):
     51..291     +  promoter       U6 promoter: RNA polymerase III promoter for human U6 snRNA
    510..526     -  protein_bind   lac operator: The lac repressor binds to the lac operator to inhibit transcription in E. coli. This inhibition can be relieved by adding lactose or isopropyl-β-D-thiogalactopyranoside (IPTG). lac repressor encoded by lacI
    534..564     -  promoter       lac promoter: promoter for the E. coli lac operon
    579..600     -  protein_bind   CAP binding site: CAP binding activates transcription in the presence of cAMP. E. coli catabolite activator protein
    613..705     -  CDS            lacI (fragment): lac repressor; lacI; The lac repressor binds to the lac operator to inhibit transcription in E. coli. This inhibition can be relieved by adding lactose or isopropyl-β-D-thiogalactopyranoside (IPTG).
    888..1476    -  rep_origin     ori: high-copy-number ColE1/pMB1/pBR322/pUC origin of replication
   1647..2507    -  CDS            AmpR: β-lactamase; bla; confers resistance to ampicillin, carbenicillin, and related antibiotics
   2508..2612    -  promoter       AmpR promoter: bla
   2707..2742    +  CDS            rop (fragment): Rop protein, which maintains plasmids at low copy number; rop
   2844..2943    +  misc_feature   bom (fragment): basis of mobility region from pBR322
   2949..48      -  CDS            lacZα (fragment) (across the origin): LacZα fragment of β-galactosidase; lacZ fragment
