[The description below was written by a language model from this plasmid's Addgene catalogue record and pLannotate feature annotations shown in this document.]
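Description:
pUC19-U6-AksgRNA is a small (about 3.1 kb) guide RNA expression plasmid for mammalian genome editing with the Cas12b (C2c1) nuclease designated AkCas12b. It is built on a pUC19 backbone in which the BsaI site has been mutated. The plasmid is propagated in E. coli at high copy through the pUC/ColE1-type origin and is selected with ampicillin via the β-lactamase gene and its native promoter. Other annotated backbone features are pUC19 remnants: the lac promoter, lac operator and CAP binding site, an interrupted lacZα fragment, and short lacI, rop and bom fragments. None of these contributes to the function of the construct in mammalian cells, and there is no mammalian selection marker or reporter.

The payload is a human U6 promoter, an RNA polymerase III promoter suited to producing short, uncapped, non-polyadenylated transcripts. It drives a synthetic single chimeric guide RNA scaffold for AkCas12b. The scaffold itself is not annotated in the feature tables, but it presumably occupies the unannotated stretch of roughly 200 bp between the U6 promoter and the lac operator. Removing the backbone BsaI site suggests that spacer sequences are meant to be inserted by BsaI-based cloning, though the record does not say so, nor does it state a specific target. The plasmid encodes no nuclease, so it would be co-delivered with a separate AkCas12b expression construct to direct cleavage in mammalian cells.

The depositor's sequence and the repository's sequencing result are the same length and carry the same eleven features in the same order. They differ only in where the circular numbering starts.
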