Addgene plasmid #121955: pUC19-U6-AksgRNA
Purpose: Mammalian expression, Genome editing, gRNA scaffold
Depositing lab: Wei Li. Depositing organization: Institute of Zoology, Chinese Academy of Sciences. Publication: Repurposing CRISPR-Cas12b for mammalian genome engineering. Teng F, Cui T, Feng G, Guo L, Xu K, Gao Q, Li T, Li J, Zhou Q, Li W. Cell Discov. 2018 Nov 27;4:63. doi: 10.1038/s41421-018-0069-3. eCollection 2018. PubMed 30510770.
Backbone
  Vector backbone: pUC19, BsaI site mutated
  Vector type: Mammalian Expression
Growth in bacteria
  Bacterial resistance: Ampicillin, 100 μg/mL
  Growth temperature: 37°C
  Growth strain: DH5alpha
  Copy number: High Copy
Gene/Insert
  Gene/Insert name: AkCas12b single chimeric gRNA (alt name: AkC2c1 single chimeric gRNA)
  gRNA/shRNA sequence: TCGTCTATAGGACGGCGAGGACAACGGGAAGTGCCAATGTGCTCTTTCCAAGAGCAAACACCCCGTTGGCTTCAAGATGACCGCTCGCTCAGCGATCTGACAACGGATCGCTGAGCGAGCGGTCTGAGAAGTGGCAC
  Species: Synthetic
  Cloning method: Ligation Independent Cloning
Terms and licenses: Academic/Nonprofit Terms; Industry Terms: Not Available to Industry
How to cite: pUC19-U6-AksgRNA was a gift from Wei Li (Addgene plasmid # 121955 ; http://n2t.net/addgene:121955 ; RRID:Addgene_121955)
